Addgene plasmid #248659: pBIG1A_eIF2abg
Purpose: Express the three subunits of human eIF2 in insect cells to purify the complex
Depositing lab: Venki Ramakrishnan. Depositing organization: MRC Laboratory of Molecular Biology. Publication: Purification and characterization of recombinant human translation initiation factor eIF3. Diaz-Lopez I, Gordiyenko Y, Zuber PK, Li X, Ramakrishnan V. Protein Sci. 2026 Jan;35(1):e70388. doi: 10.1002/pro.70388. PubMed 41432235.
Backbone
  Vector backbone: pBIG1x
  Vector type: Insect Expression
Growth in bacteria
  Bacterial resistance: Gentamicin, 10 μg/mL
  Growth temperature: 37°C
  Growth strain: DH5alpha
  Copy number: High Copy
Gene/Insert 1
  Gene/Insert name: eIF2 alpha (alt name: eIF2S1)
  Species: H. sapiens (human)
  Insert size (bp): 945
  Entrez Gene: EIF2S1 (a.k.a. EIF-2, EIF-2A, EIF-2alpha, EIF2, EIF2A)
  Promoter: Polyhedrin
  Cloning method: Gibson Cloning
  Sequencing primers: 5′ ATGCCGGGTCTAAGTTGTAG
Gene/Insert 2
  Gene/Insert name: eIF2 beta (alt name: eIF2S2)
  Species: H. sapiens (human)
  Insert size (bp): 994
  Entrez Gene: EIF2S2 (a.k.a. EIF2, EIF2B, EIF2beta, PPP1R67, eIF-2-beta)
  Promoter: Polyhedrin
  Cloning method: Gibson Cloning
  Sequencing primers: 5′ ATGTCTGGGGACGAGATGATTTTTG
Gene/Insert 3
  Gene/Insert name: eIF2 gamma (alt name: eIF2S3)
  Species: H. sapiens (human)
  Entrez Gene: EIF2S3 (a.k.a. EIF2, EIF2G, EIF2gamma, MEHMO, MRXSBRK, eIF-2gA, eIF2gX)
  Promoter: Polyhedrin
  Tag / fusion protein: Twin strep tag (C terminal on insert)
  Cloning method: Gibson Cloning
  Sequencing primers: 5′ ATGGCGGGCGGAGAAGCTGGAGTG
Terms and licenses: Academic/Nonprofit Terms; Industry Terms: Not Available to Industry
How to cite: pBIG1A_eIF2abg was a gift from Venki Ramakrishnan (Addgene plasmid # 248659 ; http://n2t.net/addgene:248659 ; RRID:Addgene_248659)
