[The description below was written by a language model from this plasmid's Addgene catalogue record and pLannotate feature annotations shown in this document.]
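Description:
pBIG1A_eIF2abg is a multigene insect-cell expression plasmid built on the pBIG1x backbone, designed to co-express all three subunits of human translation initiation factor eIF2 so that the assembled heterotrimer can be purified. It is propagated in E. coli from a high-copy ColE1/pUC-type origin and selected with gentamicin through the aacC1 acetyltransferase gene, which is driven by a class 1 integron Pc promoter. The annotated sequence is about 7.9 kb.

The payload consists of three tandem expression cassettes in the same orientation, assembled by Gibson cloning. Each carries a baculovirus polyhedrin promoter, one human coding sequence (EIF2S1/alpha, EIF2S2/beta or EIF2S3/gamma) and an SV40 polyadenylation signal. The short "large T antigen" and "SET1" fragments flagged next to each terminator are most likely annotation hits within the SV40 terminator region and cassette linker sequences, not intended fusion partners. According to the catalogue entry, the gamma subunit carries a C-terminal Twin-Strep tag, although the tag is not separately annotated in the feature table. Tagging this one subunit allows affinity capture of the whole complex via the co-expressed untagged alpha and beta subunits.

The cassettes and the gentamicin marker lie between Tn7L and Tn7R ends, while the plasmid origin lies outside them. This mini-Tn7 arrangement permits transposition of the multigene array into a baculovirus bacmid, from which recombinant virus is generated to infect insect cells, where the very late polyhedrin promoter drives strong expression. A loxP site and an HSV TK poly(A) signal are also present in the backbone, and the loxP site offers a route for Cre-mediated fusion with other plasmids. The associated work concerns the purification and characterization of recombinant human initiation factors.
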