Features (pLannotate 1.2.2; 22 found; start..end, strand, type, name):
   1288..1379    -  promoter       polyhedrin promoter: polh from Autographa californica; promoter for the baculovirus polyhedrin gene
   1457..1506    -  CDS            SET1 (fragment): solubility-enhancement tag derived from T7 phage gene 10B
   1535..1669    -  polyA_signal   SV40 poly(A) signal: SV40 polyadenylation signal
   1692..1775    -  CDS            large T antigen (fragment): large T antigen from SV40 (simian virus 40)
   1829..2827    -  CDS            EIF2S2: IF2B_HUMAN - Also known as EIF2B. Experimental evidence at protein level: Swiss-Prot protein existence level 1. eIF-2 functions in the early steps of protein synthesis by forming a ternary complex with GTP and initiator tRNA. This complex binds to a 40S ribosomal subunit, followed by mRNA binding to form a 43S preinitiation complex. Junction of the 60S ribosomal subunit to form the 80S initiation complex is preceded by hydrolysis of the GTP bound to eIF-2 and release of an eIF-2-GDP binary complex. In order for eIF-2 to recycle and catalyze another round of initiation, the GDP bound to eIF-2 m
   2881..2972    -  promoter       polyhedrin promoter: polh from Autographa californica; promoter for the baculovirus polyhedrin gene
   3050..3099    -  CDS            SET1 (fragment): solubility-enhancement tag derived from T7 phage gene 10B
   3128..3262    -  polyA_signal   SV40 poly(A) signal: SV40 polyadenylation signal
   3285..3368    -  CDS            large T antigen (fragment): large T antigen from SV40 (simian virus 40)
   3422..4366    -  CDS            EIF2S1: IF2A_HUMAN - Also known as EIF2A. Experimental evidence at protein level: Swiss-Prot protein existence level 1. Functions in the early steps of protein synthesis by forming a ternary complex with GTP and initiator tRNA (PubMed:16289705). This complex binds to a 40S ribosomal subunit, followed by mRNA binding to form a 43S pre-initiation complex (PubMed:16289705). Junction of the 60S ribosomal subunit to form the 80S initiation complex is preceded by hydrolysis of the GTP bound to eIF-2 and release of an eIF-2-GDP binary complex (PubMed:16289705). In order for eIF-2 to recycle and catalyze anot
   4420..4511    -  promoter       polyhedrin promoter: polh from Autographa californica; promoter for the baculovirus polyhedrin gene
   4606..4654    -  polyA_signal   HSV TK poly(A) signal: herpes simplex virus thymidine kinase polyadenylation signal (Cole and Stacy, 1985)
   4744..4777    -  protein_bind   loxP: Cre-mediated recombination occurs in the 8-bp core sequence (GCATACAT). Cre recombinase
   4848..4876    +  promoter       Pc promoter: intI1 (promoter lies within the coding sequence); class 1 integron promoter
   5065..5598    +  CDS            GmR: gentamycin acetyltransferase; aacC1; confers resistance to gentamycin
   5665..5888    +  mobile_element Tn7R: mini-Tn7 element (right end of the Tn7 transposon) Tn7
   6023..6611    -  rep_origin     ori: high-copy-number ColE1/pMB1/pBR322/pUC origin of replication
   6801..6966    +  mobile_element Tn7L: mini-Tn7 element (left end of the Tn7 transposon) Tn7
   7202..7251    -  CDS            SET1 (fragment): solubility-enhancement tag derived from T7 phage gene 10B
   7280..7414    -  polyA_signal   SV40 poly(A) signal: SV40 polyadenylation signal
   7437..7520    -  CDS            large T antigen (fragment): large T antigen from SV40 (simian virus 40)
   7685..1234    -  CDS            EIF2S3 (across the origin): IF2G_HUMAN - Also known as EIF2G. Experimental evidence at protein level: Swiss-Prot protein existence level 1. As a subunit of eukaryotic initiation factor 2 (eIF-2), involved in the early steps of protein synthesis. In the presence of GTP, eIF-2 forms a ternary complex with initiator tRNA Met-tRNAi and then recruits the 40S ribosomal complex and initiation factors eIF-1, eIF-1A and eIF-3 to form the 43S pre-initiation complex (43S PIC), a step that determines the rate of protein translation. The 43S PIC binds to mRNA and scans downstream to the initiation codon, where it forms a 48S initiati
>Addgene plasmid #248659 | pBIG1A_eIF2abg | addgene full sequence | sequence record 496166 | Addgene NGS Result
ACAGGGATCCTATGTTCACCATGAGCACTTCATTCTTAGACAGCTTTTGAACCTTTGCTGCTTTCTTGTC
TCCTTCAGTGCGTACACCTAGAAGCCGTCTAAGCAGGAAATAGGAAATTTCCAATTCTGTGAATATCTCA
GGTAAAGCTCCGACTGCACCAAGTACTTGCCCCACCATTCTGTCAGCCCGGCACAAAGTGGGGTCAATTT
TTGTTCCAACTCCAATAAGACCGCCTGGAGCAGCATATTGCAGATCATTATGCTCCGCAAAAAGTGATAC
AATTTTGGAAAAGATTGGTTTACACATGAGTTTTCCTTCACTATCTTTGGAAACAATACCAGGTCTTACT
TCTATCTCCTGGCCCACCTTTAATACTCCTTTTAGGATACTACCACCAGCTACACCTCCCTTAAGGTCAT
CAACTTCACAGCCAGGTTTGTTGACATCAAAAGATCTAATAACAATAAGCCGGGGCTCTGAAGTAAAGTC
TCTTGGGGGTACTGGAATTTTCTTTACTATGTACTCACAAACAACTTCAATATTGTATTTCAGCTGAGCT
GAAATTGGAATAATGGGAGCTCCCTCTGCTACTGTACCTTGGACAAATGCAAGGATCTGCTCGTATTGTT
CTTTAGCCTGACTTTCTTTTACCAAATCAATTTTATTTTGTAGAATCAAAATATGCTTCAGTTTCATGAT
CTCTATAGCAGCCAGGTGTTCCGATGTCTGAGGCTGAGGGCAAGATTCATTACCAGCTATCAACAGAAGA
GCTGCATCCATCACTGCTGCACCGTTCAGCATAGTAGCCATCAAAATATCGTGGCCAGGACAGTCAACAA
AGGAAACATGTCTGACTAATTTGAAGTTCCCTTTGGTCCCTGGAATGTCCGTAGGAAACTCGTCAGGTGT
ACTGCTCCCACAAGATCTATAACATTCTGGCCGAGGGCAACTTGGGTCATCAAGCTTATAAATCTTAGCA
TTAGCATATCCAAGCTTGATTGTAATATTTCTTTCTAGTTCATTTTTGAACCTGACAGTATGAACTCCAG
AAATAGCTTTGACGACTGTGGATTTCCCATGAGCTACATGACCAATTGTACCTATGTTAATTGTGGCTTG
TCTGCTGATAACTTCGTGTGAAAGTGGCGTCAACTTGGTAACATCCAAGGTGGTGAGATCCTGACGCGAA
AGATGCGGCTGCCCTAGAGTCACTCCAGCTTCTCCGCCCGCCATGTTGACTCGAGGGATCCGCGCCCGAT
GGTGGGACGGTATGAATAATCCGGAATATTTATAGGTTTTTTTATTACAAAACTGTTACGAAAACAGTAA
AATACTTATTTATTTGCGAGATGGTTATCATTTTAATTATCTCCATGATCTATTAATATTCCGGAGTAGG
TCGATTTAAACATCAGGCATCATTAGGTTTATTTAAATGGTTATGATAGTTATTGCTCAGCGGTGGCAGC
AGCCAACTCAGCTTCCTTTCGGGCTTTGTTAGCAGCCGGATCTTCTAGGCTCAAGCAGTGATCAGATCCA
GACATGATAAGATACATTGATGAGTTTGGACAAACCACAACTAGAATGCAGTGAAAAAAATGCTTTATTT
GTGAAATTTGTGATGCTATTGCTTTATTTGTAACCATTATAAGCTGCAATAAACAAGTTAACAACAACAA
TTGCATTCATTTTATGTTTCAGGTTCAGGGGGAGGTGTGGGAGGTTTTTTAAAGCAAGTAAAACCTCTAC
AAATGTGGTATGGCTGATTATGATCCTCTAGTACTTCTCGACAAGCTTGTCGAGACTGCAGGCTCTAGAG
GTACCTTAGTTAGCTTTGGCACGGAGCTGTGCTCGCTTGCCCGTGACAGCCTGGAAGCCGGTTTTGATAC
TGGCAACAGAACATCTAGAATGACAAGTTTCGCACTGTAGGAAATAGAGTCGTGTGTCCTTCTGCAGGAT
TGTGTCCGGTGATCGGCATGTGTGACAAGTGACATATTCCTTGATATATCTTCTCAAGACATTTTCTATC
TGTTTCTGTTGGAATCTTCCTTTGATTACAAGTTGGTTATTACCATCTATAGAACCACTTGTACCCAATT
CAGCCAACAAAAATGCAAGGAGATGTTTGGGCTGACGATGTAATAGTTTACAGATATCTGTAAAGTTGAC
AAAAGAAGTTTTCTTGGTTCCTACTCGGACGACTTGTGGAGGTTTCATGACAAATTTCCTTTTCTCCCCA
GCAACCATATCTGGATTCTTTTCCCTCATGATGTTGAACACTCGATTCAGCAGCTCCTCGTATGTGTAGT
CTCTTTCTGAGCCTGCCCAAGCAGGGCCTGTCTGATTACTGAATGAGATACCATCATCTTTTTTGTTGTC
TTCATCTTCTAGAGCTTCATCTTTCTCTAGTATTTCATCCTCATCTGGGAACTTAACATTCTTCTTTTTC
TTCTTTTTATTGCCAAGCATAATGTCAAGGTCATCCTCTGGTTCAGTTGGTTCTTGAACATCACTTTCAA
TCTTAAGATCCTTTACACCTTCTTCAGCTTCATCAATATCAAATATCTTTTTAGTTTTTTTCTTCTTTTT
CTTTTGATTAAAGAAGTTCAAGTCATCTAGATCATCAGAAGCATCTTTTTTCCTAGTGTCCTCTTCATCA
GCTTCCAAATCCTTGTCCTCAGTTGGCTCTGGCTCCACTTCTTTTGTTTCTGAAGGCTGGGTTTCCTCTG
TTTGGGTATCCCCTTCCTCATCTAACATAAAAGGCTTCTTCTTCTTCTTTTTCTTCTTGCTCATAGTAGG
ATCAAAAATCATCTCGTCCCCAGACATGTTGACTCGAGGGATCCGCGCCCGATGGTGGGACGGTATGAAT
AATCCGGAATATTTATAGGTTTTTTTATTACAAAACTGTTACGAAAACAGTAAAATACTTATTTATTTGC
GAGATGGTTATCATTTTAATTATCTCCATGATCTATTAATATTCCGGAGTAGGTCGATTTAAACGTGCAA
TAGTATCCAGTTTATTTAAATGGTTATGATAGTTATTGCTCAGCGGTGGCAGCAGCCAACTCAGCTTCCT
TTCGGGCTTTGTTAGCAGCCGGATCTTCTAGGCTCAAGCAGTGATCAGATCCAGACATGATAAGATACAT
TGATGAGTTTGGACAAACCACAACTAGAATGCAGTGAAAAAAATGCTTTATTTGTGAAATTTGTGATGCT
ATTGCTTTATTTGTAACCATTATAAGCTGCAATAAACAAGTTAACAACAACAATTGCATTCATTTTATGT
TTCAGGTTCAGGGGGAGGTGTGGGAGGTTTTTTAAAGCAAGTAAAACCTCTACAAATGTGGTATGGCTGA
TTATGATCCTCTAGTACTTCTCGACAAGCTTGTCGAGACTGCAGGCTCTAGAGGTACCTTAATCTTCAGC
TTTGGCTTCCATTTCTTCTGCATCATCATCTCCATCCACTTCGGCATTTTCTCTTTCAAGCCTCTCCATC
TGCCTCGCAAGTTCAGTCTCATCTGTATCTGTGACCACTTTGGGCTCCATTTGAACATTGAACACACCCC
TCTTTTCCTCAATCTTCTCTTTGATAACAGCCATAGCTTGACTGAGGACAGAAAGGCCTTCTGTTCTCTC
CAGGGTTGTCGTAGTCATTACATACCGAGGAGGAGCTATTAGATTAATCTTAATGGGCATGTTTTCTGTA
GAACAATTCAAACCTGCTCTTAGGGCTTCTTTTACAGCATCAATGCCTTCATAACCATAACAAGCCACTT
CAATATCTGCTCGAATTTTGACAGCCTGTGGGGTCAAGCGCCTATTAATATTATTAATGAGTACTTCCCG
TTCATCTTCATTCAAATCTAAACTATCCAAAATAGATGGGTCTGAGACTGCATGCTTAAATGCATCATAG
GCACCATATCCAGGTCTCTTGTACTTGTCATCAAAGACCCAGGCAGTCCTCTGGAATAGGCTTTCCAGCT
GCTCATCCTTGGTGTATTCTAACACCTCAGCAACATGACGAAGAATGCTATAAACAGTTTTGGATTTTGT
GAATTTGTCTTCACATTTGATTGCTTCCTCTGGAGAAACTCTTCTTTTTGACAAATCAATATATCCTTTT
TCTTTGTCCACCCTAATGACAACCACACACTCATTCCTGCCAATTCGGATGAGTTTGTTGATAGAACGGA
TACGCCTTCTGGATAATTCACTAAGAAGAATCATGCCTTCAATGTTGTTGTATTCCAGCAAGCTGACATA
AGCCCCCATTTCAGCAATGGATCTGACATTCACCATCACTACATCTTCCACCTCAGGAAATTTGTGTTGA
TAAAATCTACAACTTAGACCCGGCATGTTGACTCGAGGGATCCGCGCCCGATGGTGGGACGGTATGAATA
ATCCGGAATATTTATAGGTTTTTTTATTACAAAACTGTTACGAAAACAGTAAAATACTTATTTATTTGCG
AGATGGTTATCATTTTAATTATCTCCATGATCTATTAATATTCCGGAGTAGGTCGATTTAAATCTTTAGA
CCATAGAGCGTTCACTTGACAGAGTGCCAGCCCTGGGACCGAACCCCGCGTTTATGAACAAACGACCCAA
CACCCGTGCGTTTTATTCTGTCTTTTTATTGCCGTCATAGCGCGGGTTCCTTCCGGTATTGTCTCCTTCC
GTGTTTCAGTTAGCCTCGATAAAAACTTTAGACCATAGAGCGTTTAAACCCAGATAACTTCGTATAATGT
ATGCTATACGAAGTTATGGCGACTTCGCTGCTGCCCAAGGTTGCCGGGTGACGCACACCGTGGAAACGGA
TGAAGGCACGAACCCAGTTGACATAAGCCTGTTCGGTTCGTAAACTGTAATGCAAGTAGCGTATGCGCTC
ACGCAACTGGTCCAGAACCTTGACCGAACGCAGCGGTGGTAACGGCGCAGTGGCGGTTTTCATGGCTTGT
TATGACTGTTTTTTTGTACAGTCTATGCCTCGGGCATCCAAGCAGCAAGCGCGTTACGCCGTGGGTCGAT
GTTTGATGTTATGGAGCAGCAACGATGTTACGCAGCAGCAACGATGTTACGCAGCAGGGCAGTCGCCCTA
AAACAAAGTTAGGTGGCTCAAGTATGGGCATCATTCGCACATGTAGGCTCGGCCCTGACCAAGTCAAATC
CATGCGGGCTGCTCTTGATCTTTTCGGTCGTGAGTTCGGAGACGTAGCCACCTACTCCCAACATCAGCCG
GACTCCGATTACCTCGGGAACTTGCTCCGTAGTAAGACATTCATCGCGCTTGCTGCCTTCGACCAAGAAG
CGGTTGTTGGCGCTCTCGCGGCTTACGTTCTGCCCAAGTTTGAGCAGCCGCGTAGTGAGATCTATATCTA
TGATCTCGCAGTCTCCGGCGAGCACCGGAGGCAGGGCATTGCCACCGCGCTCATCAATCTCCTCAAGCAT
GAGGCCAACGCGCTTGGTGCTTATGTGATCTACGTGCAAGCAGATTACGGTGACGATCCCGCAGTGGCTC
TCTATACAAAGTTGGGCATACGGGAAGAAGTGATGCACTTTGATATCGACCCAAGTACCGCCACCTAACA
ATTCGTTCAAGCCGAGATCGGCTTCCCGGCCGCGGAGTTGTTCGGTAAATTGTCACAACGCCGCGAATAT
AGTCTTTACATGCCCTTGGCCACGCCCCTCTTTAATACGACGGGCAATTTGCACTTCAGAAAATGAAGAG
TTTGCTTTAGCCATAACAAAAGTCCAGTATGCTTTTTCACAGCATAACTGGACTGATTTCAGTTTACAAC
TATTCTGTCTAGTTTAAGACTTTATTGTCATAGTTTAGATCTATTTTGTTCAGTTTAAGACTTTATTGTC
CGCCCACACCCGCTTACGCAGGGCATCTGCGCATCCACAGGAAGAGCGACCCAAGTCAATCAGGGGATAA
CGCAGGAAAGAACATGTGAGCAAAAGGCCAGCAAAAGGCCAGGAACCGTAAAAAGGCCGCGTTGCTGGCG
TTTTTCCATAGGCTCCGCCCCCCTGACGAGCATCACAAAAATCGACGCTCAAGTCAGAGGTGGCGAAACC
CGACAGGACTATAAAGATACCAGGCGTTTCCCCCTGGAAGCTCCCTCGTGCGCTCTCCTGTTCCGACCCT
GCCGCTTACCGGATACCTGTCCGCCTTTCTCCCTTCGGGAAGCGTGGCGCTTTCTCATAGCTCACGCTGT
AGGTATCTCAGTTCGGTGTAGGTCGTTCGCTCCAAGCTGGGCTGTGTGCACGAACCCCCCGTTCAGCCCG
ACCGCTGCGCCTTATCCGGTAACTATCGTCTTGAGTCCAACCCGGTAAGACACGACTTATCGCCACTGGC
AGCAGCCACTGGTAACAGGATTAGCAGAGCGAGGTATGTAGGCGGTGCTACAGAGTTCTTGAAGTGGTGG
CCTAACTACGGCTACACTAGAAGAACAGTATTTGGTATCTGCGCTCTGCTGAAGCCAGTTACCTTCGGAA
AAAGAGTTGGTAGCTCTTGATCCGGCAAACAAACCACCGCTGGTAGCGGTGGTTTTTTTGTTTGCAAGCA
GCAGATTACGCGCAGAAAAAAAGGATCTCAAGAAGATCCTTTGATCTTTTCTACGGGGTCTGACGCTCAG
TGGAACGAAAACTCACGTTAAGGGATTTTGGTCATGAGATTATCAAAAAGGATCTTCACCTAGATCCTTT
TAAATTAAAAATGAAGTTTTAAATCAATCTAAAGTATATATGAGTAAACTTGGTCTGACAGTTGACCCAA
GTCAACCGGTTGTGGGCGGACAAAATAGTTGGGAACTGGGAGGGGTGGAAATGGAGTTTTTAAGGATTAT
TTAGGGAAGAGTGACAAAATAGATGGGAACTGGGTGTAGCGTCGTAAGCTAATACGAAAATTAAAAATGA
CAAAATAGTTTGGAACTAGATTTCACTTATCTGGTTCGGATCTCCTGTTTAAACCCCGATTGAGATATAG
TTTTTAATTAACCCGTAGTGGCTATGGCAGGGCTTGCCGCCCCGACGTTGGCTGCGAGCCCTGGGCCTTC
ACCCGAACTTGGGGGTTGGGGTGGGGAAAAGGAAGAAACGCGGGCGTATTGGTCCCAATGGGGTCTCGGT
GGGGTATCGACTAACCCCGATTGAGATATAGATTTATTTAAATGGTTATGATAGTTATTGCTCAGCGGTG
GCAGCAGCCAACTCAGCTTCCTTTCGGGCTTTGTTAGCAGCCGGATCTTCTAGGCTCAAGCAGTGATCAG
ATCCAGACATGATAAGATACATTGATGAGTTTGGACAAACCACAACTAGAATGCAGTGAAAAAAATGCTT
TATTTGTGAAATTTGTGATGCTATTGCTTTATTTGTAACCATTATAAGCTGCAATAAACAAGTTAACAAC
AACAATTGCATTCATTTTATGTTTCAGGTTCAGGGGGAGGTGTGGGAGGTTTTTTAAAGCAAGTAAAACC
TCTACAAATGTGGTATGGCTGATTATGATCCTCTAGTACTTCTCGACAAGCTTGTCGAGACTGCAGGCTC
TAGAGGTACCTTACTTCTCAAACTGAGGGTGGCTCCAACCAGCTCCAGATCCAGCAGCAGATCCAGCGGA
GCCCTTCTCGAACTGAGGATGGCTCCAGGGACCTTGAAACAGGACTTCGAGTCCGTCATCATCTACTGTT
GGCTTGATTGTCACTCCTCTTCTTATCTGACCCCAACCAATTAAACGCCAGTGTTTTTCAACTCTTCGGC
TAAGGGCAATTTTTTCTCCTACCTCTGTGCACACTGGATTGGTCAAAACAATTTTACCCAAATCGGCCTT
GACAGCACTAACTCTCCCTCCTGTTG
